>Addgene plasmid #115933 | pTW085 | addgene full sequence | sequence record 227314 | Addgene NGS Result
TCGCGCGTTTCGGTGATGACGGTGAAAACCTCTGACACATGCAGCTCCCGGAGACGGTCACAGCTTGTCT
GTAAGCGGATGCCGGGAGCAGACAAGCCCGTCAGGGCGCGTCAGCGGGTGTTGGCGGGTGTCGGGGCTGG
CTTAACTATGCGGCATCAGAGCAGATTGTACTGAGAGTGCACCATATGCGGTGTGAAATACCGCACAGAT
GCGTAAGGAGAAAATACCGCATCAGGCGCCATTCGCCATTCAGGCTGCGCAACTGTTGGGAAGGGCGATC
GGTGCGGGCCTCTTCGCTATTACGCCAGCTGGCGAAAGGGGGATGTGCTGCAAGGCGATTAAGTTGGGTA
ACGCCAGGGTTTTCCCAGTCACGACGTTGTAAAACGACGGCCAGTGAATTCGAGCTCGGTACCCGGGGAT
CCTCTAGAGTCGACCTGCAGGCATGCAAGCTTGGCGTAATCATGGTCATAGCTGTTTCCTGTGTGAAATT
GTTATCCGCTCACAATTCCACACAACATACGAGCCGGAAGCATAAAGTGTAAAGCCTGGGGTGCCTAATG
AGTGAGCTAACTCACATTAATTGCGTTGCGCTCACTGCCCGCTTTCCAGTCGGGAAACCTGTCGTGCCAG
CTGCATTAATGAATCGGCCAACGCGCGGGGAGAGGCGGTTTGCGTATTGGGCGCTCTTCCGCTGGTCTCA
CACCATGGTGAGCAAGGGCGAGGAGCTGTTCACCGGGGTGGTGCCCATCCTGGTCGAGCTGGACGGCGAC
GTAAACGGCCACAAGTTCAGCGTGTCCGGCGAGGGCGAGGGCGATGCCACCTACGGCAAGCTGACCCTGA
AGCTGATCTGCACCACCGGCAAGCTGCCCGTGCCCTGGCCCACCCTCGTGACCACCCTGGGCTACGGCCT
GCAGTGCTTCGCCCGCTACCCCGACCACATGAAGCAGCACGACTTCTTCAAGTCCGCCATGCCCGAAGGC
TACGTCCAGGAGCGCACCATCTTCTTCAAGGACGACGGCAACTACAAGACCCGCGCCGAGGTGAAGTTCG
AGGGCGACACCCTGGTGAACCGCATCGAGCTGAAGGGCATCGACTTCAAGGAGGACGGCAACATCCTGGG
GCACAAGCTGGAGTACAACTACAACAGCCACAACGTCTATATCACCGCCGACAAGCAGAAGAACGGCATC
AAGGCCAACTTCAAGATCCGCCACAACATCGAGGACGGCGGCGTGCAGCTCGCCGACCACTACCAGCAGA
ACACCCCCATCGGCGACGGCCCCGTGCTGCTGCCCGACAACCACTACCTGAGCTACCAGTCCAAGCTGAG
CAAAGACCCCAACGAGAAGCGCGATCACATGGTCCTGCTGGAGTTCGTGACCGCCGCCGGGATCACTCTC
GGCATGGACGAGCTGTACAAGTAATAATGAGACCGCTTCCTCGCTCACTGACTCGCTGCGCTCGGTCGTT
CGGCTGCGGCGAGCGGTATCAGCTCACTCAAAGGCGGTAATACGGTTATCCACAGAATCAGGGGATAACG
CAGGAAAGAACATGTGAGCAAAAGGCCAGCAAAAGGCCAGGAACCGTAAAAAGGCCGCGTTGCTGGCGTT
TTTCCATAGGCTCCGCCCCCCTGACGAGCATCACAAAAATCGACGCTCAAGTCAGAGGTGGCGAAACCCG
ACAGGACTATAAAGATACCAGGCGTTTCCCCCTGGAAGCTCCCTCGTGCGCTCTCCTGTTCCGACCCTGC
CGCTTACCGGATACCTGTCCGCCTTTCTCCCTTCGGGAAGCGTGGCGCTTTCTCATAGCTCACGCTGTAG
GTATCTCAGTTCGGTGTAGGTCGTTCGCTCCAAGCTGGGCTGTGTGCACGAACCCCCCGTTCAGCCCGAC
CGCTGCGCCTTATCCGGTAACTATCGTCTTGAGTCCAACCCGGTAAGACACGACTTATCGCCACTGGCAG
CAGCCACTGGTAACAGGATTAGCAGAGCGAGGTATGTAGGCGGTGCTACAGAGTTCTTGAAGTGGTGGCC
TAACTACGGCTACACTAGAAGAACAGTATTTGGTATCTGCGCTCTGCTGAAGCCAGTTACCTTCGGAAAA
AGAGTTGGTAGCTCTTGATCCGGCAAACAAACCACCGCTGGTAGCGGTGGTTTTTTTGTTTGCAAGCAGC
AGATTACGCGCAGAAAAAAAGGATCTCAAGAAGATCCTTTGATCTTTTCTACGGGGTCTGACGCTCAGTG
GAACGAAAACTCACGTTAAGGGATTTTGGTCATGAGATTATCAAAAAGGATCTTCACCTAGATCCTTTTA
AATTAAAAATGAAGTTTTAAATCAATCTAAAGTATATATGAGTAAACTTGGTCTGACAGTTACCAATGCT
TAATCAGTGAGGCACCTATCTCAGCGATCTGTCTATTTCGTTCATCCATAGTTGCCTGACTCCCCGTCGT
GTAGATAACTACGATACGGGAGGGCTTACCATCTGGCCCCAGTGCTGCAATGATACCGCGAGACCCACGC
TCACCGGCTCCAGATTTATCAGCAATAAACCAGCCAGCCGGAAGGGCCGAGCGCAGAAGTGGTCCTGCAA
CTTTATCCGCCTCCATCCAGTCTATTAATTGTTGCCGGGAAGCTAGAGTAAGTAGTTCGCCAGTTAATAG
TTTGCGCAACGTTGTTGCCATTGCTACAGGCATCGTGGTGTCACGCTCGTCGTTTGGTATGGCTTCATTC
AGCTCCGGTTCCCAACGATCAAGGCGAGTTACATGATCCCCCATGTTGTGCAAAAAAGCGGTTAGCTCCT
TCGGTCCTCCGATCGTTGTCAGAAGTAAGTTGGCCGCAGTGTTATCACTCATGGTTATGGCAGCACTGCA
TAATTCTCTTACTGTCATGCCATCCGTAAGATGCTTTTCTGTGACTGGTGAGTACTCAACCAAGTCATTC
TGAGAATAGTGTATGCGGCGACCGAGTTGCTCTTGCCCGGCGTCAATACGGGATAATACCGCGCCACATA
GCAGAACTTTAAAAGTGCTCATCATTGGAAAACGTTCTTCGGGGCGAAAACTCTCAAGGATCTTACCGCT
GTTGAGATCCAGTTCGATGTAACCCACTCGTGCACCCAACTGATCTTCAGCATCTTTTACTTTCACCAGC
GTTTCTGGGTGAGCAAAAACAGGAAGGCAAAATGCCGCAAAAAAGGGAATAAGGGCGACACGGAAATGTT
GAATACTCATACTCTTCCTTTTTCAATATTATTGAAGCATTTATCAGGGTTATTGTCTCATGAGCGGATA
CATATTTGAATGTATTTAGAAAAATAAACAAATAGGGGTTCCGCGCACATTTCCCCGAAAAGTGCCACCT
GACGTCTAAGAAACCATTATTATCATGACATTAACCTATAAAAATAGGCGTATCACGAGGCCCTTTCGTC
Features (pLannotate 1.2.2; 12 found; start..end, strand, type, name):
    137..236     +  misc_feature   bom (fragment): basis of mobility region from pBR322
    242..399     -  CDS            lacZα (fragment): LacZα fragment of β-galactosidase; lacZ fragment
    396..452     +  misc_feature   MCS: pUC18/19 multiple cloning site
    489..505     -  protein_bind   lac operator: The lac repressor binds to the lac operator to inhibit transcription in E. coli. This inhibition can be relieved by adding lactose or isopropyl-β-D-thiogalactopyranoside (IPTG). lac repressor encoded by lacI
    513..543     -  promoter       lac promoter: promoter for the E. coli lac operon
    558..579     -  protein_bind   CAP binding site: CAP binding activates transcription in the presence of cAMP. E. coli catabolite activator protein
    592..684     -  CDS            lacI (fragment): lac repressor; lacI; The lac repressor binds to the lac operator to inhibit transcription in E. coli. This inhibition can be relieved by adding lactose or isopropyl-β-D-thiogalactopyranoside (IPTG).
    705..1424    +  CDS            mVenus: Venus YFP with monomerizing A206K mutation (Nagai et al., 2002; Kremers et al., 2006) mammalian codon-optimized
   1611..2199    -  rep_origin     ori: high-copy-number ColE1/pMB1/pBR322/pUC origin of replication
   2370..3230    -  CDS            AmpR: β-lactamase; bla; confers resistance to ampicillin, carbenicillin, and related antibiotics
   3231..3335    -  promoter       AmpR promoter: bla
   3430..35      +  CDS            rop (fragment) (across the origin): Rop protein, which maintains plasmids at low copy number; rop
