[The description below was written by a language model from this plasmid's Addgene catalogue record and pLannotate feature annotations shown in this document.]
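Description:
pTW085 is a small (about 3.4 kb) pUC19-based synthetic biology plasmid that serves as a level 0 part in a MoClo (modular cloning) assembly scheme for building RNA replicons. It is a bacterial storage and donor vector rather than an expression construct. It replicates in E. coli from the high-copy ColE1/pUC origin and is selected with ampicillin through the β-lactamase gene and its native promoter. Remnants of the pUC19 backbone are annotated as well, including the lac promoter, lac operator and CAP binding site, a partial lacZα fragment with the pUC multiple cloning site, and short fragments of lacI, bom and rop that have no evident functional role here.

The payload is a single open reading frame encoding mVenus, a mammalian codon-optimized yellow fluorescent protein carrying the monomerizing A206K mutation. No eukaryotic or viral promoter, subgenomic promoter, polyadenylation signal or other regulatory element is annotated next to it, and the lac promoter points away from the coding sequence. This fits the stated purpose as an ORF insert: the reporter is meant to be excised and combined with other parts in higher-level assemblies, where the replicon context would supply the elements that drive expression. The record lists the cloning method as Gateway, but the feature table shows no att recombination sites, and the type IIS restriction sites expected for a MoClo part are not annotated either, so the exact flanking assembly sequences cannot be determined from the information given. The associated work concerns small-molecule regulation of RNA-delivered genetic circuits in mammalian cells, where a fluorescent reporter ORF like this would plausibly serve as a circuit readout.
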