Addgene plasmid #115933: pTW085
Purpose: ORF insert for replicon MoClo
Depositing lab: Ron Weiss. Depositing organization: Massachusetts Institute of Technology. Publication: Small-molecule-based regulation of RNA-delivered circuits in mammalian cells. Wagner TE, Becraft JR, Bodner K, Teague B, Zhang X, Woo A, Porter E, Alburquerque B, Dobosh B, Andries O, Sanders NN, Beal J, Densmore D, Kitada T, Weiss R. Nat Chem Biol. 2018 Nov;14(11):1043-1050. doi: 10.1038/s41589-018-0146-9. Epub 2018 Oct 16. PubMed 30327560.
Backbone
  Vector backbone: pUC19
  Vector type: Synthetic Biology
Growth in bacteria
  Bacterial resistance: Ampicillin, 100 μg/mL
  Growth temperature: 37°C
  Growth strain: DH5alpha
  Copy number: High Copy
Gene/Insert
  Gene/Insert name: Lvl0 mVenus
  Species: Synthetic
  Cloning method: Gateway Cloning
Terms and licenses: Academic/Nonprofit Terms; Industry Terms: Not Available to Industry
How to cite: pTW085 was a gift from Ron Weiss (Addgene plasmid # 115933 ; http://n2t.net/addgene:115933 ; RRID:Addgene_115933)
